Addgene plasmid #215136: mCherry-PARP1
Purpose: Expresses mCherry-PARP1 in mammalian cells from a retroviral vector.
Depositing lab: Michele Pagano. Depositing organization: NYU Grossman School of Medicine. Publication: CDK-independent role of D-type cyclins in regulating DNA mismatch repair. Rona G, Miwatani-Minter B, Zhang Q, Goldberg HV, Kerzhnerman MA, Howard JB, Simoneschi D, Lane E, Hobbs JW, Sassani E, Wang AA, Keegan S, Laverty DJ, Piett CG, Pongor LS, Xu ML, Andrade J, Thomas A, Sicinski P, Askenazi M, Ueberheide B, Fenyo D, Nagel ZD, Pagano M. Mol Cell. 2024 Feb 29:S1097-2765(24)00129-1. doi: 10.1016/j.molcel.2024.02.010. PubMed 38458201.
Backbone
  Vector backbone: pRetroQ-C1
  Backbone manufacturer: Takara Bio
  Vector type: Mammalian Expression, Retroviral
  Selectable markers: Puromycin
Growth in bacteria
  Bacterial resistance: Ampicillin, 100 μg/mL
  Growth temperature: 37°C
  Growth strain: NEB Stable
  Copy number: High Copy
Gene/Insert
  Gene/Insert name: PARP1
  Species: H. sapiens (human)
  Entrez Gene: PARP1 (a.k.a. ADPRT, ADPRT 1, ADPRT1, ARTD1, PARP, PARP-1, PARS, PPOL, Poly-PARP, pADPRT-1)
  Promoter: CMV
  Tag / fusion protein: mCherry (N terminal on insert)
  Cloning method: Unknown
  Sequencing primers: 5′ mCherry_FWR; 3′ PGK_REV
Terms and licenses: Academic/Nonprofit Terms; Industry Terms: Not Available to Industry
Depositor comments: Please note: Plasmid contains the A762V variant of PARP1
How to cite: mCherry-PARP1 was a gift from Michele Pagano (Addgene plasmid # 215136 ; http://n2t.net/addgene:215136 ; RRID:Addgene_215136)
