[The description below was written by a language model from this plasmid's Addgene catalogue record and pLannotate feature annotations shown in this document.]
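Description:
mCherry-PARP1 is a self-inactivating gammaretroviral expression vector built on the pRetroQ-C1 backbone, designed to deliver a red fluorescent fusion of human PARP1 into mammalian cells. In bacteria it is maintained through a high-copy ColE1/pUC-type origin and selected with ampicillin via the β-lactamase gene. The roughly 10.6 kb plasmid also carries residual pBR322-derived fragments (rop, bom) and an SV40 enhancer/early promoter segment in the backbone outside the viral region.

The viral genome is transcribed in packaging cells from a hybrid 5′ end in which a CMV enhancer/promoter is joined to a truncated 5′ LTR. This is followed by a Ψ packaging signal and a truncated gag region lacking its start codon, which together support encapsidation of the RNA. The 3′ LTR has a U3 deletion, so after reverse transcription and integration the LTR promoter activity is lost and expression depends on internal promoters. The first internal unit is a CMV enhancer/promoter driving mCherry fused to the N terminus of the PARP1 coding sequence. The depositor notes that the insert carries the A762V variant of PARP1. Downstream, a mouse PGK promoter drives puromycin N-acetyltransferase, allowing selection of stably transduced cells with puromycin.

The stated purpose is retroviral expression of mCherry-PARP1 in mammalian cells. A fluorescent fusion of this kind would suit stable cell lines in which PARP1 localisation can be followed by microscopy, although the record does not describe specific experiments; the associated publication concerns DNA mismatch repair. The cloning method is recorded as unknown.
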