Features (pLannotate 1.2.2; 21 found; start..end, strand, type, name):
    309..512     +  promoter       CMV promoter: human cytomegalovirus (CMV) immediate early promoter
    513..688     +  LTR            5' LTR (truncated): truncated long terminal repeat from Moloney murine sarcoma virus
    810..1084    +  misc_feature   MESV Ψ (fragment): packaging signal of murine embryonic stem cell virus
   1151..1567    +  CDS            gag (truncated): truncated Moloney murine leukemia virus (MMLV) gag gene lacking the start codon
   1642..1945    +  enhancer       CMV enhancer: human cytomegalovirus immediate early enhancer
   1946..2149    +  promoter       CMV promoter: human cytomegalovirus (CMV) immediate early promoter
   2194..2901    +  CDS            mCherry: mCherry is a basic (constitutively fluorescent) red fluorescent protein published in 2004, derived from Discosoma sp.. It is reported to be a very rapidly-maturing monomer with low acid sensitivity.
   2917..5955    +  CDS            PARP1: PARP1_HUMAN - Also known as ADPRT From Homo sapiens (Human).
   5960..5985    +  misc_feature   MCS (fragment): multiple cloning site
   6018..6517    +  promoter       PGK promoter: mouse phosphoglycerate kinase 1 promoter
   6538..7137    +  CDS            PuroR: puromycin N-acetyltransferase; pac from Streptomyces alboniger; confers resistance to puromycin
   7208..7280    +  CDS            env (fragment): murine leukemia virus gPr80 envelope polyprotein precursor; env; proteolytically cleaved into gp70SU and p15TM subunits
   7322..7754    +  LTR            3' LTR (ΔU3): self-inactivating 3' long terminal repeat (LTR) from Moloney murine leukemia virus
   7823..7863    +  CDS            rop (fragment): Rop protein, which maintains plasmids at low copy number; rop
   7965..8003    +  misc_feature   bom (fragment): basis of mobility region from pBR322
   8020..8349    +  promoter       SV40 promoter: SV40 enhancer and early promoter
   8355..8456    +  misc_feature   bom (fragment): basis of mobility region from pBR322
   8642..9230    -  rep_origin     ori: high-copy-number ColE1/pMB1/pBR322/pUC origin of replication
   9401..10261   -  CDS            AmpR: β-lactamase; bla; confers resistance to ampicillin, carbenicillin, and related antibiotics
  10262..10366   -  promoter       AmpR promoter: bla
  10552..308     +  enhancer       CMV enhancer (across the origin): human cytomegalovirus immediate early enhancer
>Addgene plasmid #215136 | mCherry-PARP1 | addgene full sequence | sequence record 428752 | Addgene NGS Result
TCCGCGTTACATAACTTACGGTAAATGGCCCGCCTGGCTGACCGCCCAACGACCCCCGCCCATTGACGTC
AATAATGACGTATGTTCCCATAGTAACGCCAATAGGGACTTTCCATTGACGTCAATGGGTGGAGTATTTA
CGGTAAACTGCCCACTTGGCAGTACATCAAGTGTATCATATGCCAAGTACGCCCCCTATTGACGTCAATG
ACGGTAAATGGCCCGCCTGGCATTATGCCCAGTACATGACCTTATGGGACTTTCCTACTTGGCAGTACAT
CTACGTATTAGTCATCGCTATTACCATGGTGATGCGGTTTTGGCAGTACATCAATGGGCGTGGATAGCGG
TTTGACTCACGGGGATTTCCAAGTCTCCACCCCATTGACGTCAATGGGAGTTTGTTTTGGCACCAAAATC
AACGGGACTTTCCAAAATGTCGTAACAACTCCGCCCCATTGACGCAAATGGGCGGTAGGCGTGTACGGTG
GGAGGTCTATATAAGCAGAGCTCAATAAAAGAGCCCACAACCCCTCACTCGGCGCGCCAGTCTTCCGATA
GACTGCGTCGCCCGGGTACCCGTATTCCCAATAAAGCCTCTTGCTGTTTGCATCCGAATCGTGGTCTCGC
TGTTCCTTGGGAGGGTCTCCTCTGAGTGATTGACTACCCACGACGGGGGTCTTTCATTTGGGGGCTCGTC
CGGGATTTGGAGACCCCTGCCCAGGGACCACCGACCCACCACCGGGAGGTAAGCTGGCCAGCAACTTATC
TGTGTCTGTCCGATTGTCTAGTGTCTATGTTTGATGTTATGCGCCTGCGTCTGTACTAGTTAGCTAACTA
GCTCTGTATCTGGCGGACCCGTGGTGGAACTGACGAGTTCTGAACACCCGGCCGCAACCCTGGGAGACGT
CCCAGGGACTTTGGGGGCCGTTTTTGTGGCCCGACCTGAGGAAGGGAGTCGATGTGGAATCCGACCCCGT
CAGGATATGTGGTTCTGGTAGGAGACGAGAACCTAAAACAGTTCCCGCCTCCGTCTGAATTTTTGCTTTC
GGTTTGGAACCGAAGCCGCGCGTCTTGTCTGCTGCAGCGCTGCAGCATCGTTCTGTGTTGTCTCTGTCTG
ACTGTGTTTCTGTATTTGTCTGAAAATTAGGGCCAGACTGTTACCACTCCCTTAAGTTTGACCTTAGGTC
ACTGGAAAGATGTCGAGCGGATCGCTCACAACCAGTCGGTAGATGTCAAGAAGAGACGTTGGGTTACCTT
CTGCTCTGCAGAATGGCCAACCTTTAACGTCGGATGGCCGCGAGACGGCACCTTTAACCGAGACCTCATC
ACCCAGGTTAAGATCAAGGTCTTTTCACCTGGCCCGCATGGACACCCAGACCAGGTCCCCTACATCGTGA
CCTGGGAAGCCTTGGCTTTTGACCCCCCTCCCTGGGTCAAGCCCTTTGTACACCCTAAGCCTCCGCCTCC
TCTTCCTCCATCCGCCCCGTCTCTCCCCCTTGAACCTCCTCGTTCGACCCCGCCTCGATCCTCCCTTTAT
CCAGCCCTCACTCCTTCTCTAGGCGCCGGAATTGAAGATCATAGTTATTAATAGTAATCAATTACGGGGT
CATTAGTTCATAGCCCATATATGGAGTTCCGCGTTACATAACTTACGGTAAATGGCCCGCCTGGCTGACC
GCCCAACGACCCCCGCCCATTGACGTCAATAATGACGTATGTTCCCATAGTAACGCCAATAGGGACTTTC
CATTGACGTCAATGGGTGGAGTATTTACGGTAAACTGCCCACTTGGCAGTACATCAAGTGTATCATATGC
CAAGTACGCCCCCTATTGACGTCAATGACGGTAAATGGCCCGCCTGGCATTATGCCCAGTACATGACCTT
ATGGGACTTTCCTACTTGGCAGTACATCTACGTATTAGTCATCGCTATTACCATGGTGATGCGGTTTTGG
CAGTACATCAATGGGCGTGGATAGCGGTTTGACTCACGGGGATTTCCAAGTCTCCACCCCATTGACGTCA
ATGGGAGTTTGTTTTGGCACCAAAATCAACGGGACTTTCCAAAATGTCGTAACAACTCCGCCCCATTGAC
GCAAATGGGCGGTAGGCGTGTACGGTGGGAGGTCTATATAAGCAGAGCTGGTTTAGTGAACCGTCAGATC
CGCTAGCGCTACCGGTCGCCACCATGGTGAGCAAGGGCGAGGAGGATAACATGGCCATCATCAAGGAGTT
CATGCGCTTCAAGGTGCACATGGAGGGCTCCGTGAACGGCCACGAGTTCGAGATCGAGGGCGAGGGCGAG
GGCCGCCCCTACGAGGGCACCCAGACCGCCAAGCTGAAGGTGACCAAGGGTGGCCCCCTGCCCTTCGCCT
GGGACATCCTGTCCCCTCAGTTCATGTACGGCTCCAAGGCCTACGTGAAGCACCCCGCCGACATCCCCGA
CTACTTGAAGCTGTCCTTCCCCGAGGGCTTCAAGTGGGAGCGCGTGATGAACTTCGAGGACGGCGGCGTG
GTGACCGTGACCCAGGACTCCTCCCTGCAGGACGGCGAGTTCATCTACAAGGTGAAGCTGCGCGGCACCA
ACTTCCCCTCCGACGGCCCCGTAATGCAGAAGAAGACCATGGGCTGGGAGGCCTCCTCCGAGCGGATGTA
CCCCGAGGACGGCGCCCTGAAGGGCGAGATCAAGCAGAGGCTGAAGCTGAAGGACGGCGGCCACTACGAC
GCTGAGGTCAAGACCACCTACAAGGCCAAGAAGCCCGTGCAGCTGCCCGGCGCCTACAACGTCAACATCA
AGTTGGACATCACCTCCCACAACGAGGACTACACCATCGTGGAACAGTACGAACGCGCCGAGGGCCGCCA
CTCCACCGGCGGCATGGACGAGCTGTACAAGTCCGGACTCAGATCTGCGGAGTCTTCGGATAAGCTCTAT
CGAGTCGAGTACGCCAAGAGCGGGCGCGCCTCTTGCAAGAAATGCAGCGAGAGCATCCCCAAGGACTCGC
TCCGGATGGCCATCATGGTGCAGTCGCCCATGTTTGATGGAAAAGTCCCACACTGGTACCACTTCTCCTG
CTTCTGGAAGGTGGGCCACTCCATCCGGCACCCTGACGTTGAGGTGGATGGGTTCTCTGAGCTTCGGTGG
GATGATCAGCAGAAAGTCAAGAAGACAGCGGAAGCTGGAGGAGTGACAGGCAAAGGCCAGGATGGAATTG
GTAGCAAGGCAGAGAAGACTCTGGGTGACTTTGCAGCAGAGTATGCCAAGTCCAACAGAAGTACGTGCAA
GGGGTGTATGGAGAAGATAGAAAAGGGCCAGGTGCGCCTGTCCAAGAAGATGGTGGACCCGGAGAAGCCA
CAGCTAGGCATGATTGACCGCTGGTACCATCCAGGCTGCTTTGTCAAGAACAGGGAGGAGCTGGGTTTCC
GGCCCGAGTACAGTGCGAGTCAGCTCAAGGGCTTCAGCCTCCTTGCTACAGAGGATAAAGAAGCCCTGAA
GAAGCAGCTCCCAGGAGTCAAGAGTGAAGGAAAGAGAAAAGGCGATGAGGTGGATGGAGTGGATGAAGTG
GCGAAGAAGAAATCTAAAAAAGAAAAAGACAAGGATAGTAAGCTTGAAAAAGCCCTAAAGGCTCAGAACG
ACCTGATCTGGAACATCAAGGACGAGCTAAAGAAAGTGTGTTCAACTAATGACCTGAAGGAGCTACTCAT
CTTCAACAAGCAGCAAGTGCCTTCTGGGGAGTCGGCGATCTTGGACCGAGTAGCCGATGGCATGGTGTTC
GGTGCCCTCCTTCCCTGCGAGGAATGCTCGGGTCAGCTGGTCTTCAAGAGCGATGCCTATTACTGCACTG
GGGACGTCACTGCCTGGACCAAGTGTATGGTCAAGACACAGACACCCAACCGGAAGGAGTGGGTAACCCC
AAAGGAATTCCGAGAAATCTCTTACCTCAAGAAATTGAAGGTTAAAAAACAGGACCGTATATTCCCCCCA
GAAACCAGCGCCTCCGTGGCGGCCACGCCTCCGCCCTCCACAGCCTCGGCTCCTGCTGCTGTGAACTCCT
CTGCTTCAGCAGATAAGCCATTATCCAACATGAAGATCCTGACTCTCGGGAAGCTGTCCCGGAACAAGGA
TGAAGTGAAGGCCATGATTGAGAAACTCGGGGGGAAGTTGACGGGGACGGCCAACAAGGCTTCCCTGTGC
ATCAGCACCAAAAAGGAGGTGGAAAAGATGAATAAGAAGATGGAGGAAGTAAAGGAAGCCAACATCCGAG
TTGTGTCTGAGGACTTCCTCCAGGACGTCTCCGCCTCCACCAAGAGCCTTCAGGAGTTGTTCTTAGCGCA
CATCTTGTCCCCTTGGGGGGCAGAGGTGAAGGCAGAGCCTGTTGAAGTTGTGGCCCCAAGAGGGAAGTCA
GGGGCTGCGCTCTCCAAAAAAAGCAAGGGCCAGGTCAAGGAGGAAGGTATCAACAAATCTGAAAAGAGAA
TGAAATTAACTCTTAAAGGAGGAGCAGCTGTGGATCCTGATTCTGGACTGGAACACTCTGCGCATGTCCT
GGAGAAAGGTGGGAAGGTCTTCAGTGCCACCCTTGGCCTGGTGGACATCGTTAAAGGAACCAACTCCTAC
TACAAGCTGCAGCTTCTGGAGGACGACAAGGAAAACAGGTATTGGATATTCAGGTCCTGGGGCCGTGTGG
GTACGGTGATCGGTAGCAACAAACTGGAACAGATGCCGTCCAAGGAGGATGCCATTGAGCACTTCATGAA
ATTATATGAAGAAAAAACCGGGAACGCTTGGCACTCCAAAAATTTCACGAAGTATCCCAAAAAGTTCTAC
CCCCTGGAGATTGACTATGGCCAGGATGAAGAGGCAGTGAAGAAGCTGACAGTAAATCCTGGCACCAAGT
CCAAGCTCCCCAAGCCAGTTCAGGACCTCATCAAGATGATCTTTGATGTGGAAAGTATGAAGAAAGCCAT
GGTGGAGTATGAGATCGACCTTCAGAAGATGCCCTTGGGGAAGCTGAGCAAAAGGCAGATCCAGGCCGCA
TACTCCATCCTCAGTGAGGTCCAGCAGGCGGTGTCTCAGGGCAGCAGCGACTCTCAGATCCTGGATCTCT
CAAATCGCTTTTACACCCTGATCCCCCACGACTTTGGGATGAAGAAGCCTCCGCTCCTGAACAATGCAGA
CAGTGTGCAGGCCAAGGCGGAAATGCTTGACAACCTGCTGGACATCGAGGTGGCCTACAGTCTGCTCAGG
GGAGGGTCTGATGATAGCAGCAAGGATCCCATCGATGTCAACTATGAGAAGCTCAAAACTGACATTAAGG
TGGTTGACAGAGATTCTGAAGAAGCCGAGATCATCAGGAAGTATGTTAAGAACACTCATGCAACCACACA
CAATGCGTATGACTTGGAAGTCATCGATATCTTTAAGATAGAGCGTGAAGGCGAATGCCAGCGTTACAAG
CCCTTTAAGCAGCTTCATAACCGAAGATTGCTGTGGCACGGGTCCAGGACCACCAACTTTGCTGGGATCC
TGTCCCAGGGTCTTCGGATAGCCCCGCCTGAAGCGCCCGTGACAGGCTACATGTTTGGTAAAGGGATCTA
TTTCGCTGACATGGTCTCCAAGAGTGCCAACTACTGCCATACGTCTCAGGGAGACCCAATAGGCTTAATC
CTGTTGGGAGAAGTTGCCCTTGGAAACATGTATGAACTGAAGCACGCTTCACATATCAGCAAGTTACCCA
AGGGCAAGCACAGTGTCAAAGGTTTGGGCAAAACTACCCCTGATCCTTCAGCTAACATTAGTCTGGATGG
TGTAGACGTTCCTCTTGGGACCGGGATTTCATCTGGTGTGAATGACACCTCTCTACTATATAACGAGTAC
ATTGTCTATGATATTGCTCAGGTAAATCTGAAGTATCTGCTGAAACTGAAATTCAATTTTAAGACCTCCC
TGTGGTAACTCGACGGTACCGCGGGCCCGGGATCCACCGGATCTAGATAACTGATCATAATTCTACCGGG
TAGGGGAGGCGCTTTTCCCAAGGCAGTCTGGAGCATGCGCTTTAGCAGCCCCGCTGGGCACTTGGCGCTA
CACAAGTGGCCTCTGGCCTCGCACACATTCCACATCCACCGGTAGGCGCCAACCGGCTCCGTTCTTTGGT
GGCCCCTTCGCGCCACCTTCTACTCCTCCCCTAGTCAGGAAGTTCCCCCCCGCCCCGCAGCTCGCGTCGT
GCAGGACGTGACAAATGGAAGTAGCACGTCTCACTAGTCTCGTGCAGATGGACAGCACCGCTGAGCAATG
GAAGCGGGTAGGCCTTTGGGGCAGCGGCCAATAGCAGCTTTGCTCCTTCGCTTTCTGGGCTCAGAGGCTG
GGAAGGGGTGGGTCCGGGGGCGGGCTCAGGGGCGGGCTCAGGGGCGGGGCGGGCGCCCGAAGGTCCTCCG
GAGGCCCGGCATTCTGCACGCTTCAAAAGCGCACGTCTGCCGCGCTGTTCTCCTCTTCCTCATCTCCGGG
CCTTTCGACCTGCAGCCCAAGCTTACCATGACCGAGTACAAGCCCACGGTGCGCCTCGCCACCCGCGACG
ACGTCCCCAGGGCCGTACGCACCCTCGCCGCCGCGTTCGCCGACTACCCCGCCACGCGCCACACCGTCGA
TCCGGACCGCCACATCGAGCGGGTCACCGAGCTGCAAGAACTCTTCCTCACGCGCGTCGGGCTCGACATC
GGCAAGGTGTGGGTCGCGGACGACGGCGCCGCGGTGGCGGTCTGGACCACGCCGGAGAGCGTCGAAGCGG
GGGCGGTGTTCGCCGAGATCGGCCCGCGCATGGCCGAGTTGAGCGGTTCCCGGCTGGCCGCGCAGCAACA
GATGGAAGGCCTCCTGGCGCCGCACCGGCCCAAGGAGCCCGCGTGGTTCCTGGCCACCGTCGGCGTCTCG
CCCGACCACCAGGGCAAGGGTCTGGGCAGCGCCGTCGTGCTCCCCGGAGTGGAGGCGGCCGAGCGCGCCG
GGGTGCCCGCCTTCCTGGAGACCTCCGCGCCCCGCAACCTCCCCTTCTACGAGCGGCTCGGCTTCACCGT
CACCGCCGACGTCGAGGTGCCCGAAGGACCGCGCACCTGGTGCATGACCCGCAAGCCCGGTGCCTGACGC
CCGCCCCACGACCCGCAGCGCCCGACCGAAAGGAGCGCACGACCCCATGCATCGGCGTCTCGATCGAGAT
ATCAGTGGTCCAGGCTCTAGTTTTGACTCAACAATATCACCAGCTGAAGCCTATAGAGTACGAGCCATAG
ATAAAATAAAAGATTTTATTTAGTCTCCAGAAAAAGGGGGGAATGAAAGACCCCACCTGTAGGTTTGGCA
AGCTACTAGCTTAAGTAACGCCATTTTGCAAGGCATGGAAAAATACATAACTGAGAATAGAGAAGTTCAG
ATCAAGGTCAGGAACAGATGGAACAGGGTCGATCGACCCTAGAGAACCATCAGATGTTTCCAGGGTGCCC
CAAGGACCTGAAATGACCCTGTGCCTTATTTGAACTAACCAATCAGTTCGCTTCTCGCTTCTGTTCGCGC
GCTTCTGCTCCCCGAGCTCAATAAAAGAGCCCACAACCCCTCACTCGGGGCGCCAGTCCTCCGATTGACT
GAGTCGCCCGGGTACCCGTGTATCCAATAAACCCTCTTGCAGTTGCATCCGACTTGTGGTCTCGCTGTTC
CTTGGGAGGGTCTCCTCTGAGTGATTGACTACCCGTCAGCGGGGGTCTTTCATTTGGGGGCTCGTCCGGG
ATCGGGAGACCCCTGCCCAGGGACCACCGACCCACCACCGGGAGGTAAGCTGGCTGCCTCGCGCGTTTCG
GTGATGACGGTGAAAACCTCTGACACATGCAGCTCCCGGAGACGGTCACAGCTTGTCTGTAAGCGGATGC
CGGGAGCAGACAAGCCCGTCAGGGCGCGTCAGCGGGTGTTGGCGGGTGTCGGGGCGCAGCCATGACCCAG
TCACGTAGCGATAGCGGAGTGTAGATCCGGCTGTGGAATGTGTGTCAGTTAGGGTGTGGAAAGTCCCCAG
GCTCCCCAGCAGGCAGAAGTATGCAAAGCATGCATCTCAATTAGTCAGCAACCAGGTGTGGAAAGTCCCC
AGGCTCCCCAGCAGGCAGAAGTATGCAAAGCATGCATCTCAATTAGTCAGCAACCATAGTCCCGCCCCTA
ACTCCGCCCATCCCGCCCCTAACTCCGCCCAGTTCCGCCCATTCTCCGCCCCATGGCTGACTAATTTTTT
TTATTTATGCAGAGGCCGAGGCCGCCTCGGCCTCTGAGCTATTCCAGAAGTAGTGAGGAGGCTTTTTTGG
AGGCCTAGGCTTTTGCAAAAAGCTTACTGGCTTAACTATGCGGCATCAGAGCAGATTGTACTGAGAGTGC
ACCATATGCGGTGTGAAATACCGCACAGATGCGTAAGGAGAAAATACCGCATCAGGCGCTCTTCCGCTTC
CTCGCTCACTGACTCGCTGCGCTCGGTCGTTCGGCTGCGGCGAGCGGTATCAGCTCACTCAAAGGCGGTA
ATACGGTTATCCACAGAATCAGGGGATAACGCAGGAAAGAACATGTGAGCAAAAGGCCAGCAAAAGGCCA
GGAACCGTAAAAAGGCCGCGTTGCTGGCGTTTTTCCATAGGCTCCGCCCCCCTGACGAGCATCACAAAAA
TCGACGCTCAAGTCAGAGGTGGCGAAACCCGACAGGACTATAAAGATACCAGGCGTTTCCCCCTGGAAGC
TCCCTCGTGCGCTCTCCTGTTCCGACCCTGCCGCTTACCGGATACCTGTCCGCCTTTCTCCCTTCGGGAA
GCGTGGCGCTTTCTCATAGCTCACGCTGTAGGTATCTCAGTTCGGTGTAGGTCGTTCGCTCCAAGCTGGG
CTGTGTGCACGAACCCCCCGTTCAGCCCGACCGCTGCGCCTTATCCGGTAACTATCGTCTTGAGTCCAAC
CCGGTAAGACACGACTTATCGCCACTGGCAGCAGCCACTGGTAACAGGATTAGCAGAGCGAGGTATGTAG
GCGGTGCTACAGAGTTCTTGAAGTGGTGGCCTAACTACGGCTACACTAGAAGGACAGTATTTGGTATCTG
CGCTCTGCTGAAGCCAGTTACCTTCGGAAAAAGAGTTGGTAGCTCTTGATCCGGCAAACAAACCACCGCT
GGTAGCGGTGGTTTTTTTGTTTGCAAGCAGCAGATTACGCGCAGAAAAAAAGGATCTCAAGAAGATCCTT
TGATCTTTTCTACGGGGTCTGACGCTCAGTGGAACGAAAACTCACGTTAAGGGATTTTGGTCATGAGATT
ATCAAAAAGGATCTTCACCTAGATCCTTTTAAATTAAAAATGAAGTTTTAAATCAATCTAAAGTATATAT
GAGTAAACTTGGTCTGACAGTTACCAATGCTTAATCAGTGAGGCACCTATCTCAGCGATCTGTCTATTTC
GTTCATCCATAGTTGCCTGACTCCCCGTCGTGTAGATAACTACGATACGGGAGGGCTTACCATCTGGCCC
CAGTGCTGCAATGATACCGCGAGACCCACGCTCACCGGCTCCAGATTTATCAGCAATAAACCAGCCAGCC
GGAAGGGCCGAGCGCAGAAGTGGTCCTGCAACTTTATCCGCCTCCATCCAGTCTATTAATTGTTGCCGGG
AAGCTAGAGTAAGTAGTTCGCCAGTTAATAGTTTGCGCAACGTTGTTGCCATTGCTGCAGGCATCGTGGT
GTCACGCTCGTCGTTTGGTATGGCTTCATTCAGCTCCGGTTCCCAACGATCAAGGCGAGTTACATGATCC
CCCATGTTGTGCAAAAAAGCGGTTAGCTCCTTCGGTCCTCCGATCGTTGTCAGAAGTAAGTTGGCCGCAG
TGTTATCACTCATGGTTATGGCAGCACTGCATAATTCTCTTACTGTCATGCCATCCGTAAGATGCTTTTC
TGTGACTGGTGAGTACTCAACCAAGTCATTCTGAGAATAGTGTATGCGGCGACCGAGTTGCTCTTGCCCG
GCGTCAACACGGGATAATACCGCGCCACATAGCAGAACTTTAAAAGTGCTCATCATTGGAAAACGTTCTT
CGGGGCGAAAACTCTCAAGGATCTTACCGCTGTTGAGATCCAGTTCGATGTAACCCACTCGTGCACCCAA
CTGATCTTCAGCATCTTTTACTTTCACCAGCGTTTCTGGGTGAGCAAAAACAGGAAGGCAAAATGCCGCA
AAAAAGGGAATAAGGGCGACACGGAAATGTTGAATACTCATACTCTTCCTTTTTCAATATTATTGAAGCA
TTTATCAGGGTTATTGTCTCATGAGCGGATACATATTTGAATGTATTTAGAAAAATAAACAAATAGGGGT
TCCGCGCACATTTCCCCGAAAAGTGCCACCTGACGTCTAAGAAACCATTATTATCATGACATTAACCTAT
AAAAATAGGCGTATCACGAGGCCCTTTCGTCTTCAAGAATTAGCTTGGCCATTGCATACGTTGTATCCAT
ATCATAATATGTACATTTATATTGGCTCATGTCCAACATTACCGCCATGTTGACATTGATTATTGACTAG
TTATTAATAGTAATCAATTACGGGGTCATTAGTTCATAGCCCATATATGGAGT
